>Addgene plasmid #41807 | IL2 F42A pAcGP67a | depositor partial sequence | sequence record 56331 | Polyhedron forward
TTGTAATGAGACGCACAAACTAATATCACAAACTGGAAATGTCTATCAATATATAGTTGCTGATATCATG
GAGATAATTAAAATGATAACCATCTCGCAAATAAATAAGTATTTTACTGTTTTCGTAACAGTTTTGTAAT
AAAAAAACCTATAAATATTCCGGATTATTCATACCGTCCCACCATCGGGCGCGGATCTATGCTACTAGTA
AATCAGTCACACCAAGGCTTCAATAAGGAACACACAAGCAAGATGGTAAGCGCTATTGTTTTATATGTGC
TTTTGGCGGCGGCGGCGCATTCTGCCTTTGCGGCGGATCCAGCACCTACTTCAAGTTCTACAAAGAAAAC
ACAGCTACAACTGGAGCATTTACTTCTGGATTTACAGATGATTTTGAATGGAATTAATAATTACAAGAAT
CCCAAACTCACCAGGATGCTCACAGCAAAGTTTTACATGCCCAAGAAGGCCACAGAACTGAAACATCTTC
AGTGTCTAGAAGAAGAACTCAAACCTCTGGAGGAAGTGCTAAATTTAGCTCAAAGCAAAAACTTTCACTT
AAGACCCAGGGACTTAATCAGCAATATCAACGTAATAGTTCTGGAACTAAAGGGATCTGAAACAACATTC
ATGTGTGAATATGCTGATGAGACAGCAACCATTGTAGAATTTCTGAACAGATGGATTACCTTTTGTCAAA
GCATCATCTCAACACTAACTCATCATCACCATCACCATTGAGAATTCCGGAGCGGCCGCTGCAGATCTG
