>Addgene plasmid #41807 | IL2 F42A pAcGP67a | addgene partial sequence | sequence record 56975 | polyhedrin_fwd
ACAGTTTTGTAATAAAAAAACCTATAAATATTCCGGATTATTCATACCGTCCCACCATCGGGCGCGGATC
TATGCTACTAGTAAATCAGTCACACCAAGGCTTCAATAAGGAACACACAAGCAAGATGGTAAGCGCTATT
GTTTTATATGTGCTTTTGGCGGCGGCGGCGCATTCTGCCTTTGCGGCGGATCCAGCACCTACTTCAAGTT
CTACAAAGAAAACACAGCTACAACTGGAGCATTTACTTCTGGATTTACAGATGATTTTGAATGGAATTAA
TAATTACAAGAATCCCAAACTCACCAGGATGCTCACAGCAAAGTTTTACATGCCCAAGAAGGCCACAGAA
CTGAAACATCTTCAGTGTCTAGAAGAAGAACTCAAACCTCTGGAGGAAGTGCTAAATTTAGCTCAAAGCA
AAAACTTTCACTTAAGACCCAGGGACTTAATCAGCAATATCAACGTAATAGTTCTGGAACTAAAGGGATC
TGAAACAACATTCATGTGTGAATATGCTGATGAGACAGCAACCATTGTAGAATTTCTGAACAGATGGATT
ACCTTTTGTCAAAGCATCATCTCAACACTAACTCATCATCACCATCACCATTGAGAATTCCGGAGCGGCC
GCTGCAGATCTGATCCTTTCCTGGGACCCGGCAAGAACCAAAAACTCACTCTCTTCAAGGAAATCCGTAA
TGTTAAACCCGACACGATGAAGCTTGTCGTTGGATGGAAAGGAAAAGAGTTCTACAGGGAAACTTGGACC
CGCTTCATGGAAGACAGCTTCCCCATTGTTAACGACCAAGAAGTGATGGATGTTT
