[The description below was written by a language model from this plasmid's Addgene catalogue record.]
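Description:
IL2 F42A pAcGP67a is a baculovirus transfer plasmid for producing a mutant form of human interleukin-2 in insect cells. It is built on the commercial pAcGP67a backbone (about 9.8 kb; the complete plasmid is listed at roughly 10 kb) and is classed as an insect expression vector. In bacteria it is maintained as a high-copy plasmid under ampicillin selection. No feature table accompanies the record, so the origin of replication and the viral flanking sequences are not individually documented. Vectors of this family are generally used by co-transfecting them with baculovirus DNA, so that the expression cassette recombines into the polyhedrin locus to give a recombinant virus. The backbone name also refers to the gp67 secretion signal, which in this vector series sits upstream of the cloning site and directs the product into the culture medium.

The insert is a 418 bp human IL2 coding sequence cloned between BamHI and EcoRI sites, both of which are retained. Expression is driven by the polyhedrin promoter, a very strong late baculoviral promoter. The protein carries a C-terminal 6x His tag, which allows purification by metal-affinity chromatography. The sequence carries a phenylalanine-to-alanine substitution at position 42. The record does not describe the functional effect of this change. The associated publication concerns engineering IL-2 "superkine" variants by exploiting a natural conformational switch in the cytokine, which suggests the construct supplied recombinant F42A IL-2 for biochemical or functional comparison with other IL-2 forms in that work.
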