Addgene plasmid #41807: IL2 F42A pAcGP67a
Depositing lab: Chris Garcia. Depositing organization: Stanford University. Publication: Exploiting a natural conformational switch to engineer an interleukin-2 'superkine'. Levin AM, Bates DL, Ring AM, Krieg C, Lin JT, Su L, Moraga I, Raeber ME, Bowman GR, Novick P, Pande VS, Fathman CG, Boyman O, Garcia KC. Nature. 2012 Mar 25;484(7395):529-33. doi: 10.1038/nature10975. PubMed 22446627.
Backbone
  Vector backbone: pAcGP67a
  Backbone manufacturer: BD
  Backbone size w/o insert (bp): 9761
  Total vector size (bp): 10000
  Vector type: Insect Expression
Growth in bacteria
  Bacterial resistance: Ampicillin, 100 μg/mL
  Growth temperature: 37°C
  Growth strain: DH5alpha
  Copy number: High Copy
Gene/Insert
  Gene/Insert name: IL2 (alt name: Interleukin 2)
  Species: H. sapiens (human)
  Insert size (bp): 418
  Mutation: Phenylalanine 42 to Alanine
  Entrez Gene: IL2 (a.k.a. IL-2, TCGF, lymphokine)
  Promoter: Polyhedron
  Tag / fusion protein: 6x His (C terminal on insert)
  Cloning method: Restriction Enzyme; 5′ cloning site BamHI (not destroyed); 3′ cloning site EcoRI (not destroyed)
  Sequencing primers: 5′ PolyhedronFor; 3′ PolyhedronRev
Terms and licenses: Academic/Nonprofit Terms; Industry Terms: Not Available to Industry
How to cite: IL2 F42A pAcGP67a was a gift from Chris Garcia (Addgene plasmid # 41807 ; http://n2t.net/addgene:41807 ; RRID:Addgene_41807)
